Addgene plasmid #116191: pHAGE-BRAF-P731S
Purpose: Lentiviral expression of BRAF P731S
Depositing lab: Gordon Mills & Kenneth Scott. Depositing organization: Baylor College of Medicine. Publication: Systematic Functional Annotation of Somatic Mutations in Cancer. Ng PK, Li J, Jeong KJ, Shao S, Chen H, Tsang YH, Sengupta S, Wang Z, Bhavana VH, Tran R, Soewito S, Minussi DC, Moreno D, Kong K, Dogruluk T, Lu H, Gao J, Tokheim C, Zhou DC, Johnson AM, Zeng J, Ip CKM, Ju Z, Wester M, Yu S, Li Y, Vellano CP, Schultz N, Karchin R, Ding L, Lu Y, Cheung LWT, Chen K, Shaw KR, Meric-Bernstam F, Scott KL, Yi S, Sahni N, Liang H, Mills GB. Cancer Cell. 2018 Mar 12;33(3):450-462.e10. doi: 10.1016/j.ccell.2018.01.021. PubMed 29533785.
Backbone
  Vector backbone: pHAGE
  Vector type: Lentiviral
Growth in bacteria
  Bacterial resistance: Ampicillin, 100 μg/mL
  Growth temperature: 37°C
  Growth strain: Stbl3
  Copy number: High Copy
Gene/Insert
  Gene/Insert name: BRAF
  Species: H. sapiens (human)
  Mutation: P731S
  Entrez Gene: BRAF (a.k.a. B-RAF1, B-raf, BRAF-1, BRAF1, NS7, RAFB1)
  Cloning method: Gateway Cloning
Terms and licenses: Academic/Nonprofit Terms; Industry Terms: Not Available to Industry
How to cite: pHAGE-BRAF-P731S was a gift from Gordon Mills & Kenneth Scott (Addgene plasmid # 116191 ; http://n2t.net/addgene:116191 ; RRID:Addgene_116191)
