[The description below was written by a language model from this plasmid's Addgene catalogue record and pLannotate feature annotations shown in this document.]
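Description:
pHAGE-BRAF-P731S is an HIV-1-based lentiviral expression plasmid of about 10.8 kb built on the pHAGE backbone, carrying the human BRAF open reading frame with a P731S substitution. It is maintained in E. coli as a high-copy plasmid through a ColE1/pUC-type origin and selected with ampicillin via the β-lactamase gene. Use of a recombination-deficient strain (Stbl3) is consistent with the repeated LTR sequences typical of lentiviral vectors.

The viral portion runs from a truncated 5' LTR through the Ψ packaging signal with a partial gag fragment, the Rev response element and the cPPT/CTS, to a self-inactivating ΔU3 3' LTR. This lets the transcript be packaged when helper functions are supplied in trans, and it integrates without reconstituting an active viral promoter. Because the sequence record is circular, the EF-1α promoter annotated at its end sits directly upstream of the insert, which was introduced by Gateway cloning and is flanked by attB1 and attB2 sites. BRAF encodes a serine/threonine kinase that phosphorylates MAP2K1 to activate the MAP kinase pathway. A V5 epitope tag is annotated downstream of attB2, but the record does not indicate whether it is fused in frame to BRAF. An EMCV IRES then drives translation of puromycin N-acetyltransferase from the same transcript, linking puromycin selection of transduced mammalian cells to transgene expression, and a WPRE enhances transcript expression.

The stated purpose is lentiviral expression of BRAF P731S. The associated publication concerns systematic functional annotation of somatic mutations in cancer, so the construct is suited to stable expression of this variant for functional comparison.
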