Features (pLannotate 1.2.2; 30 found; start..end, strand, type, name):
     21..41      +  protein_bind   attB1: mutant version of attB; core recombination site for the Gateway® BP reaction BP Clonase™
     47..2344    +  CDS            BRAF: BRAF_HUMAN - Also known as BRAF1, RAFB1. Experimental evidence at protein level: Swiss-Prot protein existence level 1. Protein kinase involved in the transduction of mitogenic signals from the cell membrane to the nucleus (Probable). Phosphorylates MAP2K1, and thereby activates the MAP kinase signal transduction pathway (PubMed:21441910, PubMed:29433126). May play a role in the postsynaptic responses of hippocampal neurons (PubMed:1508179). From Homo sapiens (Human).
   2349..2373    -  protein_bind   attB2: mutant version of attB; recombination site for the Gateway® BP reaction BP Clonase™
   2381..2399    +  promoter       T3 promoter: promoter for bacteriophage T3 RNA polymerase
   2425..2443    -  promoter       T7 promoter: promoter for bacteriophage T7 RNA polymerase
   2449..2467    -  protein_bind   attB4 (fragment): mutant version of attB; core recombination site for the Gateway® BP reaction BP Clonase™
   2523..2564    +  CDS            V5 tag: epitope tag from simian virus 5
   2690..3152    +  misc_feature   IRES: internal ribosome entry site (IRES) of the encephalomyocarditis virus (EMCV)
   3166..3763    +  CDS            PuroR (fragment): puromycin N-acetyltransferase; pac from Streptomyces; confers resistance to puromycin
   3779..4367    +  misc_feature   WPRE: woodchuck hepatitis virus posttranscriptional regulatory element
   4375..4440    +  CDS            nef (fragment): NEF_HV1Z2 - Experimental evidence at protein level: Swiss-Prot protein existence level 1. Extracellular Nef protein targets CD4(+) T-lymphocytes for apoptosis by interacting with CXCR4 surface receptors. From Human immunodeficiency virus type 1 group M subtype D (isolate Z2/CDC-Z34) (HIV-1).
   4442..4675    +  LTR            3' LTR (ΔU3): self-inactivating 3' long terminal repeat (LTR) from HIV-1
   4880..4984    +  promoter       AmpR promoter: bla
   4985..5845    +  CDS            AmpR: β-lactamase; bla; confers resistance to ampicillin, carbenicillin, and related antibiotics
   6016..6604    +  rep_origin     ori: high-copy-number ColE1/pMB1/pBR322/pUC origin of replication
   6787..6841    +  CDS            lacI (fragment): lac repressor; lacI; The lac repressor binds to the lac operator to inhibit transcription in E. coli. This inhibition can be relieved by adding lactose or isopropyl-β-D-thiogalactopyranoside (IPTG).
   6847..6940    +  rep_origin     SV40 ori (fragment): SV40 origin of replication
   6965..7002    +  CDS            lacI (fragment): lac repressor; lacI; The lac repressor binds to the lac operator to inhibit transcription in E. coli. This inhibition can be relieved by adding lactose or isopropyl-β-D-thiogalactopyranoside (IPTG).
   7015..7036    +  protein_bind   CAP binding site: CAP binding activates transcription in the presence of cAMP. E. coli catabolite activator protein
   7051..7081    +  promoter       lac promoter: promoter for the E. coli lac operon
   7085..7107    +  protein_bind   lac operator (fragment): The lac repressor binds to the lac operator to inhibit transcription in E. coli. This inhibition can be relieved by adding lactose or isopropyl-β-D-thiogalactopyranoside (IPTG). lac repressor encoded by lacI
   7139..7222    +  polyA_signal   SV40 poly(A) signal (fragment): SV40 polyadenylation signal
   7389..7718    +  CDS            nef (fragment): NEF_HV1BR - Experimental evidence at protein level: Swiss-Prot protein existence level 1. Extracellular Nef protein targets CD4(+) T-lymphocytes for apoptosis by interacting with CXCR4 surface receptors (PubMed:14990729). From Human immunodeficiency virus type 1 group M subtype B (isolate BRU/LAI) (HIV-1).
   7766..8023    +  LTR            5' LTR (truncated): truncated 5' long terminal repeat (LTR) from HIV-1
   8070..8195    +  misc_feature   HIV-1 Ψ: packaging signal of human immunodeficiency virus type 1
   8179..8517    +  CDS            HIV-1 gag (fragment): gag protein from human immunodeficiency virus 1; gag
   8692..8925    +  misc_feature   RRE: The Rev response element (RRE) of HIV-1 allows for Rev-dependent mRNA export from the nucleus to the cytoplasm.
   9302..9402    +  CDS            Rev (fragment): human immunodeficiency virus 1 (HIV-1) Rev protein; rev; enhances nuclear export of unspliced and incompletely spliced viral mRNAs
   9447..9564    +  misc_feature   cPPT/CTS: central polypurine tract and central termination sequence of HIV-1
   9612..10790   +  promoter       EF-1α promoter: strong constitutive promoter for human elongation factor EF-1α
>Addgene plasmid #116191 | pHAGE-BRAF-P731S | addgene full sequence | sequence record 250678 | Addgene NGS Result
AGCGGCCCTGCAGATATCAACAAGTTTGTACAAAAAAGCAGGCACCATGGCGGCGCTGAGCGGTGGCGGT
GGTGGCGGCGCGGAGCCGGGCCAGGCTCTGTTCAACGGGGACATGGAGCCCGAGGCCGGCGCCGGCGCCG
GCGCCGCGGCCTCTTCGGCTGCGGACCCTGCCATTCCGGAGGAGGTGTGGAATATCAAACAAATGATTAA
GTTGACACAGGAACATATAGAGGCCCTATTGGACAAATTTGGTGGGGAGCATAATCCACCATCAATATAT
CTGGAGGCCTATGAAGAATACACCAGCAAGCTAGATGCACTCCAACAAAGAGAACAACAGTTATTGGAAT
CTCTGGGGAACGGAACTGATTTTTCTGTTTCTAGCTCTGCATCAATGGATACCGTTACATCTTCTTCCTC
TTCTAGCCTTTCAGTGCTACCTTCATCTCTTTCAGTTTTTCAAAATCCCACAGATGTGGCACGGAGCAAC
CCCAAGTCACCACAAAAACCTATCGTTAGAGTCTTCCTGCCCAACAAACAGAGGACAGTGGTACCTGCAA
GGTGTGGAGTTACAGTCCGAGACAGTCTAAAGAAAGCACTGATGATGAGAGGTCTAATCCCAGAGTGCTG
TGCTGTTTACAGAATTCAGGATGGAGAGAAGAAACCAATTGGTTGGGACACTGATATTTCCTGGCTTACT
GGAGAAGAATTGCATGTGGAAGTGTTGGAGAATGTTCCACTTACAACACACAACTTTGTACGAAAAACGT
TTTTCACCTTAGCATTTTGTGACTTTTGTCGAAAGCTGCTTTTCCAGGGTTTCCGCTGTCAAACATGTGG
TTATAAATTTCACCAGCGTTGTAGTACAGAAGTTCCACTGATGTGTGTTAATTATGACCAACTTGATTTG
CTGTTTGTCTCCAAGTTCTTTGAACACCACCCAATACCACAGGAAGAGGCGTCCTTAGCAGAGACTGCCC
TAACATCTGGATCATCCCCTTCCGCACCCGCCTCGGACTCTATTGGGCCCCAAATTCTCACCAGTCCGTC
TCCTTCAAAATCCATTCCAATTCCACAGCCCTTCCGACCAGCAGATGAAGATCATCGAAATCAATTTGGG
CAACGAGACCGATCCTCATCAGCTCCCAATGTGCATATAAACACAATAGAACCTGTCAATATTGATGACT
TGATTAGAGACCAAGGATTTCGTGGTGATGGAGGATCAACCACAGGTTTGTCTGCTACCCCCCCTGCCTC
ATTACCTGGCTCACTAACTAACGTGAAAGCCTTACAGAAATCTCCAGGACCTCAGCGAGAAAGGAAGTCA
TCTTCATCCTCAGAAGACAGGAATCGAATGAAAACACTTGGTAGACGGGACTCGAGTGATGATTGGGAGA
TTCCTGATGGGCAGATTACAGTGGGACAAAGAATTGGATCTGGATCATTTGGAACAGTCTACAAGGGAAA
GTGGCATGGTGATGTGGCAGTGAAAATGTTGAATGTGACAGCACCTACACCTCAGCAGTTACAAGCCTTC
AAAAATGAAGTAGGAGTACTCAGGAAAACACGACATGTGAATATCCTACTCTTCATGGGCTATTCCACAA
AGCCACAACTGGCTATTGTTACCCAGTGGTGTGAGGGCTCCAGCTTGTATCACCATCTCCATATCATTGA
GACCAAATTTGAGATGATCAAACTTATAGATATTGCACGACAGACTGCACAGGGCATGGATTACTTACAC
GCCAAGTCAATCATCCACAGAGACCTCAAGAGTAATAATATATTTCTTCATGAAGACCTCACAGTAAAAA
TAGGTGATTTTGGTCTAGCTACAGTGAAATCTCGATGGAGTGGGTCCCATCAGTTTGAACAGTTGTCTGG
ATCCATTTTGTGGATGGCACCAGAAGTCATCAGAATGCAAGATAAAAATCCATACAGCTTTCAGTCAGAT
GTATATGCATTTGGAATTGTTCTGTATGAATTGATGACTGGACAGTTACCTTATTCAAACATCAACAACA
GGGACCAGATAATTTTTATGGTGGGACGAGGATACCTGTCTCCAGATCTCAGTAAGGTACGGAGTAACTG
TCCAAAAGCCATGAAGAGATTAATGGCAGAGTGCCTCAAAAAGAAAAGAGATGAGAGACCACTCTTTCCC
CAAATTCTCGCCTCTATTGAGCTGCTGGCCCGCTCATTGCCAAAAATTCACCGCAGTGCATCAGAATCCT
CCTTGAATCGGGCTGGTTTCCAAACAGAGGATTTTAGTCTATATGCTTGTGCTTCTCCAAAAACACCCAT
CCAGGCAGGGGGATATGGTGCGTTTCCTGTCCACTAGAACCCAGCTTTCTTGTACAAAGTGGTGATATCC
AATTAACCCTCACTAAAGGAGATAAGTTAAAGTAAAGAGAATGCCCTATAGTGAGTCGTATTACCACCCA
ACTTTTCTATACAAAGTGGTTGATATCCAGCACAGTGGCGGCCGCTCGAGTCTAGAGGGCCCGCGGTTCG
AAGGTAAGCCTATCCCTAACCCTCTCCTCGGTCTCGATTCTACGCGTACCGGTTAGTAATGAGATCCCTC
CCCCCCCCCTAACGTTACTGGCCGAAGCCGCTTGGAATAAGGCCGGTGTGCGTTTGTCTATATGTTATTT
TCCACCATATTGCCGTCTTTTGGCAATGTGAGGGCCCGGAAACCTGGCCCTGTCTTCTTGACGAGCATTC
CTAGGGGTCTTTCCCCTCTCGCCAAAGGAATGCAAGGTCTGTTGAATGTCGTGAAGGAAGCAGTTCCTCT
GGAAGCTTCTTGAAGACAAACAACGTCTGTAGCGACCCTTTGCAGGCAGCGGAACCCCCCACCTGGCGAC
AGGTGCCTCTGCGGCCAAAAGCCACGTGTATAAGATACACCTGCAAAGGCGGCACAACCCCAGTGCCACG
TTGTGAGTTGGATAGTTGTGGAAAGAGTCAAATGGCTCTCCTCAAGCGTATTCAACAAGGGGCTGAAGGA
TGCCCAGAAGGTACCCCATTGTATGGGATCTGATCTGGGGCCTCGGTGCACATGCTTTACATGTGTTTAG
TCGAGGTTAAAAAAACGTCTAGGCCCCCCGAACCACGGGGACGTGGTTTTCCTTTGAAAAACACGATGAT
AATATGGCCACACATATGACCGAGTACAAGCCCACGGTGCGCCTCGCCACCCGCGACGACGTCCCCAGGG
CCGTACGCACCCTCGCCGCCGCGTTCGCCGACTACCCCGCCACGCGCCACACCGTCGATCCGGACCGCCA
CATCGAGCGGGTCACCGAGCTGCAAGAACTCTTCCTCACGCGCGTCGGGCTCGACATCGGCAAGGTGTGG
GTCGCGGACGACGGCGCCGCGGTGGCGGTCTGGACCACGCCGGAGAGCGTCGAAGCGGGGGCGGTGTTCG
CCGAGATCGGCCCGCGCATGGCCGAGTTGAGCGGTTCCCGGCTGGCCGCGCAGCAACAGATGGAAGGCCT
CCTGGCGCCGCACCGGCCCAAGGAGCCCGCGTGGTTCCTGGCCACCGTCGGCGTCTCGCCCGACCACCAG
GGCAAGGGTCTGGGCAGCGCCGTCGTGCTCCCCGGAGTGGAGGCGGCCGAGCGCGCCGGGGTGCCCGCCT
TCCTGGAGACCTCCGCGCCCCGCAACCTCCCCTTCTACGAGCGGCTCGGCTTCACCGTCACCGCCGACGT
CGAGGTGCCCGAAGGACCGCGCACCTGGTGCATGACCCGCAAGCCCGGTGCCTAAATCGATAGATCCTAA
TCAACCTCTGGATTACAAAATTTGTGAAAGATTGACTGGTATTCTTAACTATGTTGCTCCTTTTACGCTA
TGTGGATACGCTGCTTTAATGCCTTTGTATCATGCTATTGCTTCCCGTATGGCTTTCATTTTCTCCTCCT
TGTATAAATCCTGGTTGCTGTCTCTTTATGAGGAGTTGTGGCCCGTTGTCAGGCAACGTGGCGTGGTGTG
CACTGTGTTTGCTGACGCAACCCCCACTGGTTGGGGCATTGCCACCACCTGTCAGCTCCTTTCCGGGACT
TTCGCTTTCCCCCTCCCTATTGCCACGGCGGAACTCATCGCCGCCTGCCTTGCCCGCTGCTGGACAGGGG
CTCGGCTGTTGGGCACTGACAATTCCGTGGTGTTGTCGGGGAAATCATCGTCCTTTCCTTGGCTGCTCGC
CTGTGTTGCCACCTGGATTCTGCGCGGGACGTCCTTCTGCTACGTCCCTTCGGCCCTCAATCCAGCGGAC
CTTCCTTCCCGCGGCCTGCTGCCGGCTCTGCGGCCTCTTCCGCGTCTTCGCCTTCGCCCTCAGACGAGTC
GGATCTCCCTTTGGGCCGCCTCCCCGCCTGAGATCCTTTAAGACCAATGACTTACAAGGCAGCTGTAGAT
CTTAGCCACTTTTTAAAAGAAAAGGGGGGACTGGAAGGGCTAATTCACTCCCAACGAAGACAAGATCTGC
TTTTTGCTTGTACTGGGTCTCTCTGGTTAGACCAGATCTGAGCCTGGGAGCTCTCTGGCTAACTAGGGAA
CCCACTGCTTAAGCCTCAATAAAGCTTGCCTTGAGTGCTTCAAGTAGTGTGTGCCCGTCTGTTGTGTGAC
TCTGGTAACTAGAGATCCCTCAGACCCTTTTAGTCAGTGTGGAAAATCTCTAGCAGTAGTAGTTCATGTC
ATCTTATTATTCAGTATTTATAACTTGCAAAGAAATGAATATCAGAGAGTGAGAGGCCCGGGTTAATTAA
GGAAAGGGCTAGATCATTCTTGAAGACGAAAGGGCCTCGTGATACGCCTATTTTTATAGGTTAATGTCAT
GATAATAATGGTTTCTTAGACGTCAGGTGGCACTTTTCGGGGAAATGTGCGCGGAACCCCTATTTGTTTA
TTTTTCTAAATACATTCAAATATGTATCCGCTCATGAGACAATAACCCTGATAAATGCTTCAATAATATT
GAAAAAGGAAGAGTATGAGTATTCAACATTTCCGTGTCGCCCTTATTCCCTTTTTTGCGGCATTTTGCCT
TCCTGTTTTTGCTCACCCAGAAACGCTGGTGAAAGTAAAAGATGCTGAAGATCAGTTGGGTGCACGAGTG
GGTTACATCGAACTGGATCTCAACAGCGGTAAGATCCTTGAGAGTTTTCGCCCCGAAGAACGTTTTCCAA
TGATGAGCACTTTTAAAGTTCTGCTATGTGGCGCGGTATTATCCCGTGTTGACGCCGGGCAAGAGCAACT
CGGTCGCCGCATACACTATTCTCAGAATGACTTGGTTGAGTACTCACCAGTCACAGAAAAGCATCTTACG
GATGGCATGACAGTAAGAGAATTATGCAGTGCTGCCATAACCATGAGTGATAACACTGCGGCCAACTTAC
TTCTGACAACGATCGGAGGACCGAAGGAGCTAACCGCTTTTTTGCACAACATGGGGGATCATGTAACTCG
CCTTGATCGTTGGGAACCGGAGCTGAATGAAGCCATACCAAACGACGAGCGTGACACCACGATGCCTGTA
GCAATGGCAACAACGTTGCGCAAACTATTAACTGGCGAACTACTTACTCTAGCTTCCCGGCAACAATTAA
TAGACTGGATGGAGGCGGATAAAGTTGCAGGACCACTTCTGCGCTCGGCCCTTCCGGCTGGCTGGTTTAT
TGCTGATAAATCTGGAGCCGGTGAGCGTGGGTCTCGCGGTATCATTGCAGCACTGGGGCCAGATGGTAAG
CCCTCCCGTATCGTAGTTATCTACACGACGGGGAGTCAGGCAACTATGGATGAACGAAATAGACAGATCG
CTGAGATAGGTGCCTCACTGATTAAGCATTGGTAACTGTCAGACCAAGTTTACTCATATATACTTTAGAT
TGATTTAAAACTTCATTTTTAATTTAAAAGGATCTAGGTGAAGATCCTTTTTGATAATCTCATGACCAAA
ATCCCTTAACGTGAGTTTTCGTTCCACTGAGCGTCAGACCCCGTAGAAAAGATCAAAGGATCTTCTTGAG
ATCCTTTTTTTCTGCGCGTAATCTGCTGCTTGCAAACAAAAAAACCACCGCTACCAGCGGTGGTTTGTTT
GCCGGATCAAGAGCTACCAACTCTTTTTCCGAAGGTAACTGGCTTCAGCAGAGCGCAGATACCAAATACT
GTTCTTCTAGTGTAGCCGTAGTTAGGCCACCACTTCAAGAACTCTGTAGCACCGCCTACATACCTCGCTC
TGCTAATCCTGTTACCAGTGGCTGCTGCCAGTGGCGATAAGTCGTGTCTTACCGGGTTGGACTCAAGACG
ATAGTTACCGGATAAGGCGCAGCGGTCGGGCTGAACGGGGGGTTCGTGCACACAGCCCAGCTTGGAGCGA
ACGACCTACACCGAACTGAGATACCTACAGCGTGAGCTATGAGAAAGCGCCACGCTTCCCGAAGGGAGAA
AGGCGGACAGGTATCCGGTAAGCGGCAGGGTCGGAACAGGAGAGCGCACGAGGGAGCTTCCAGGGGGAAA
CGCCTGGTATCTTTATAGTCCTGTCGGGTTTCGCCACCTCTGACTTGAGCGTCGATTTTTGTGATGCTCG
TCAGGGGGGCGGAGCCTATGGAAAAACGCCAGCAACGCGGCCTTTTTACGGTTCCTGGCCTTTTGCTGGC
CTTTTGCTCACATGTTCTTTCCTGCGTTATCCCCTGATTCTGTGGATAACCGTATTACCGCCTTTGAGTG
AGCTGATACCGCTCGCCGCAGCCGAACGACCGAGCGCAGCGAGTCAGTGAGCGAGGAAGCGGAAGAGCGC
CCAATACGCAAACCGCCTCTCCCCGCGCGTTGGCCGATTCATTAATGCAGCAAGCTCATGGCTGACTAAT
TTTTTTTATTTATGCAGAGGCCGAGGCCGCCTCGGCCTCTGAGCTATTCCAGAAGTAGTGAGGAGGCTTT
TTTGGAGGCCTAGGCTTTTGCAAAAAGCTCCCCGTGGCACGACAGGTTTCCCGACTGGAAAGCGGGCAGT
GAGCGCAACGCAATTAATGTGAGTTAGCTCACTCATTAGGCACCCCAGGCTTTACACTTTATGCTTCCGG
CTCGTATGTTGTGTGGAATTGTGAGCGGATAACAATTTCACACAGGAAACAGCTATGACATGATTACGAA
TTTCACAAATAAAGCATTTTTTTCACTGCATTCTAGTTGTGGTTTGTCCAAACTCATCAATGTATCTTAT
CATGTCTGGATCAACTGGATAACTCAAGCTAACCAAAATCATCCCAAACTTCCCACCCCATACCCTATTA
CCACTGCCAATTACCTGTGGTTTCATTTACTCTAAACCTGTGATTCCTCTGAATTATTTTCATTTTAAAG
AAATTGTATTTGTTAAATATGTACTACAAACTTAGTAGTTGGAAGGGCTAATTCACTCCCAAAGAAGACA
AGATATCCTTGATCTGTGGATCTACCACACACAAGGCTACTTCCCTGATTAGCAGAACTACACACCAGGG
CCAGGGGTCAGATATCCACTGACCTTTGGATGGTGCTACAAGCTAGTACCAGTTGAGCCAGATAAGGTAG
AAGAGGCCAATAAAGGAGAGAACACCAGCTTGTTACACCCTGTGAGCCTGCATGGGATGGATGACCCGGA
GAGAGAAGTGTTAGAGTGGAGGTTTGACAGCCGCCTAGCATTTCATCACGTGGCCCGAGAGCTGCATCCG
GAGTACTTCAAGAACTGCTGATATCGAGCTTGCTACAAGGGACTTTCCGCTGGGGACTTTCCAGGGAGGC
GTGGCCTGGGCGGGACTGGGGAGTGGCGAGCCCTCAGATCCTGCATATAAGCAGCTGCTTTTTGCCTGTA
CTGGGTCTCTCTGGTTAGACCAGATCTGAGCCTGGGAGCTCTCTGGCTAACTAGGGAACCCACTGCTTAA
GCCTCAATAAAGCTTGCCTTGAGTGCTTCAAGTAGTGTGTGCCCGTCTGTTGTGTGACTCTGGTAACTAG
AGATCCCTCAGACCCTTTTAGTCAGTGTGGAAAATCTCTAGCAGTGGCGCCCGAACAGGGACTTGAAAGC
GAAAGGGAAACCAGAGGAGCTCTCTCGACGCAGGACTCGGCTTGCTGAAGCGCGCACGGCAAGAGGCGAG
GGGCGGCGACTGGTGAGTACGCCAAAAATTTTGACTAGCGGAGGCTAGAAGGAGAGAGATGGGTGCGAGA
GCGTCAGTATTAAGCGGGGGAGAATTAGATCGCGATGGGAAAAAATTCGGTTAAGGCCAGGGGGAAAGAA
AAAATATAAATTAAAACATATAGTATGGGCAAGCAGGGAGCTAGAACGATTCGCAGTTAATCCTGGCCTG
TTAGAAACATCAGAAGGCTGTAGACAAATACTGGGACAGCTACAACCATCCCTTCAGACAGGATCAGAAG
AACTTAGATCATTATATAATACAGTAGCAACCCTCTATTGTGTGCATCAAAGGATAGAGATAAAAGACAC
CAAGGAAGCTTTAGACAAGATAGAGGAAGAGCAAAACAAAAGTAAGACCACCGCACAGCAAGCGGCCGGC
CGCTGATCTTCAGACCTGGAGGAGGAGATATGAGGGACAATTGGAGAAGTGAATTATATAAATATAAAGT
AGTAAAAATTGAACCATTAGGAGTAGCACCCACCAAGGCAAAGAGAAGAGTGGTGCAGAGAGAAAAAAGA
GCAGTGGGAATAGGAGCTTTGTTCCTTGGGTTCTTGGGAGCAGCAGGAAGCACTATGGGCGCAGCGTCAA
TGACGCTGACGGTACAGGCCAGACAATTATTGTCTGGTATAGTGCAGCAGCAGAACAATTTGCTGAGGGC
TATTGAGGCGCAACAGCATCTGTTGCAACTCACAGTCTGGGGCATCAAGCAGCTCCAGGCAAGAATCCTG
GCTGTGGAAAGATACCTAAAGGATCAACAGCTCCTGGGGATTTGGGGTTGCTCTGGAAAACTCATTTGCA
CCACTGCTGTGCCTTGGAATGCTAGTTGGAGTAATAAATCTCTGGAACAGATTTGGAATCACACGACCTG
GATGGAGTGGGACAGAGAAATTAACAATTACACAAGCTTAATACACTCCTTAATTGAAGAATCGCAAAAC
CAGCAAGAAAAGAATGAACAAGAATTATTGGAATTAGATAAATGGGCAAGTTTGTGGAATTGGTTTAACA
TAACAAATTGGCTGTGGTATATAAAATTATTCATAATGATAGTAGGAGGCTTGGTAGGTTTAAGAATAGT
TTTTGCTGTACTTTCTATAGTGAATAGAGTTAGGCAGGGATATTCACCATTATCGTTTCAGACCCACCTC
CCAACCCCGAGGGGACCCGACAGGCCCGAAGGAATAGAAGAAGAAGGTGGAGAGAGAGACAGAGACAGAT
CCATTCGATTAGTGAACGGATCTCGACGGTATCGCCGAATTCACAAATGGCAGTATTCATCCACAATTTT
AAAAGAAAAGGGGGGATTGGGGGGTACAGTGCAGGGGAAAGAATAGTAGACATAATAGCAACAGACATAC
AAACTAAAGAATTACAAAAACAAATTACAAAAATTCAAAATTTTCGGGTTTATTACAGGGACAGCAGAGA
TCCAGTTTGGACTAGTCGTGAGGCTCCGGTGCCCGTCAGTGGGCAGAGCGCACATCGCCCACAGTCCCCG
AGAAGTTGGGGGGAGGGGTCGGCAATTGAACCGGTGCCTAGAGAAGGTGGCGCGGGGTAAACTGGGAAAG
TGATGTCGTGTACTGGCTCCGCCTTTTTCCCGAGGGTGGGGGAGAACCGTATATAAGTGCAGTAGTCGCC
GTGAACGTTCTTTTTCGCAACGGGTTTGCCGCCAGAACACAGGTAAGTGCCGTGTGTGGTTCCCGCGGGC
CTGGCCTCTTTACGGGTTATGGCCCTTGCGTGCCTTGAATTACTTCCACCTGGCTGCAGTACGTGATTCT
TGATCCCGAGCTTCGGGTTGGAAGTGGGTGGGAGAGTTCGAGGCCTTGCGCTTAAGGAGCCCCTTCGCCT
CGTGCTTGAGTTGAGGCCTGGCCTGGGCGCTGGGGCCGCCGCGTGCGAATCTGGTGGCACCTTCGCGCCT
GTCTCGCTGCTTTCGATAAGTCTCTAGCCATTTAAAATTTTTGATGACCTGCTGCGACGCTTTTTTTCTG
GCAAGATAGTCTTGTAAATGCGGGCCAAGATCTGCACACTGGTATTTCGGTTTTTGGGGCCGCGGGCGGC
GACGGGGCCCGTGCGTCCCAGCGCACATGTTCGGCGAGGCGGGGCCTGCGAGCGCGGCCACCGAGAATCG
GACGGGGGTAGTCTCAAGCTGGCCGGCCTGCTCTGGTGCCTGGCCTCGCGCCGCCGTGTATCGCCCCGCC
CTGGGCGGCAAGGCTGGCCCGGTCGGCACCAGTTGCGTGAGCGGAAAGATGGCCGCTTCCCGGCCCTGCT
GCAGGGAGCTCAAAATGGAGGACGCGGCGCTCGGGAGAGCGGGCGGGTGAGTCACCCACACAAAGGAAAA
GGGCCTTTCCGTCCTCAGCCGTCGCTTCATGTGACTCCACGGAGTACCGGGCGCCGTCCAGGCACCTCGA
TTAGTTCTCGAGCTTTTGGAGTACGTCGTCTTTAGGTTGGGGGGAGGGGTTTTATGCGATGGAGTTTCCC
CACACTGAGTGGGTGGAGACTGAAGTTAGGCCAGCTTGGCACTTGATGTAATTCTCCTTGGAATTTGCCC
TTTTTGAGTTTGGATCTTGGTTCATTCTCAAGCCTCAGACAGTGGTTCAAAGTTTTTTTCTTCCATTTCA
GGTGTCGTGA
