>Addgene plasmid #116191 | pHAGE-BRAF-P731S | depositor partial sequence | sequence record 219064 | insert
ATGGCGGCGCTGAGCGGTGGCGGTGGTGGCGGCGCGGAGCCGGGCCAGGCTCTGTTCAACGGGGACATGG
AGCCCGAGGCCGGCGCCGGCGCCGGCGCCGCGGCCTCTTCGGCTGCGGACCCTGCCATTCCGGAGGAGGT
GTGGAATATCAAACAAATGATTAAGTTGACACAGGAACATATAGAGGCCCTATTGGACAAATTTGGTGGG
GAGCATAATCCACCATCAATATATCTGGAGGCCTATGAAGAATACACCAGCAAGCTAGATGCACTCCAAC
AAAGAGAACAACAGTTATTGGAATCTCTGGGGAACGGAACTGATTTTTCTGTTTCTAGCTCTGCATCAAT
GGATACCGTTACATCTTCTTCCTCTTCTAGCCTTTCAGTGCTACCTTCATCTCTTTCAGTTTTTCAAAAT
CCCACAGATGTGGCACGGAGCAACCCCAAGTCACCACAAAAACCTATCGTTAGAGTCTTCCTGCCCAACA
AACAGAGGACAGTGGTACCTGCAAGGTGTGGAGTTACAGTCCGAGACAGTCTAAAGAAAGCACTGATGAT
GAGAGGTCTAATCCCAGAGTGCTGTGCTGTTTACAGAATTCAGGATGGAGAGAAGAAACCAATTGGTTGG
GACACTGATATTTCCTGGCTTACTGGAGAAGAATTGCATGTGGAAGTGTTGGAGAATGTTCCACTTACAA
CACACAACTTTGTACGAAAAACGTTTTTCACCTTAGCATTTTGTGACTTTTGTCGAAAGCTGCTTTTCCA
GGGTTTCCGCTGTCAAACATGTGGTTATAAATTTCACCAGCGTTGTAGTACAGAAGTTCCACTGATGTGT
GTTAATTATGACCAACTTGATTTGCTGTTTGTCTCCAAGTTCTTTGAACACCACCCAATACCACAGGAAG
AGGCGTCCTTAGCAGAGACTGCCCTAACATCTGGATCATCCCCTTCCGCACCCGCCTCGGACTCTATTGG
GCCCCAAATTCTCACCAGTCCGTCTCCTTCAAAATCCATTCCAATTCCACAGCCCTTCCGACCAGCAGAT
GAAGATCATCGAAATCAATTTGGGCAACGAGACCGATCCTCATCAGCTCCCAATGTGCATATAAACACAA
TAGAACCTGTCAATATTGATGACTTGATTAGAGACCAAGGATTTCGTGGTGATGGAGGATCAACCACAGG
TTTGTCTGCTACCCCCCCTGCCTCATTACCTGGCTCACTAACTAACGTGAAAGCCTTACAGAAATCTCCA
GGACCTCAGCGAGAAAGGAAGTCATCTTCATCCTCAGAAGACAGGAATCGAATGAAAACACTTGGTAGAC
GGGACTCGAGTGATGATTGGGAGATTCCTGATGGGCAGATTACAGTGGGACAAAGAATTGGATCTGGATC
ATTTGGAACAGTCTACAAGGGAAAGTGGCATGGTGATGTGGCAGTGAAAATGTTGAATGTGACAGCACCT
ACACCTCAGCAGTTACAAGCCTTCAAAAATGAAGTAGGAGTACTCAGGAAAACACGACATGTGAATATCC
TACTCTTCATGGGCTATTCCACAAAGCCACAACTGGCTATTGTTACCCAGTGGTGTGAGGGCTCCAGCTT
GTATCACCATCTCCATATCATTGAGACCAAATTTGAGATGATCAAACTTATAGATATTGCACGACAGACT
GCACAGGGCATGGATTACTTACACGCCAAGTCAATCATCCACAGAGACCTCAAGAGTAATAATATATTTC
TTCATGAAGACCTCACAGTAAAAATAGGTGATTTTGGTCTAGCTACAGTGAAATCTCGATGGAGTGGGTC
CCATCAGTTTGAACAGTTGTCTGGATCCATTTTGTGGATGGCACCAGAAGTCATCAGAATGCAAGATAAA
AATCCATACAGCTTTCAGTCAGATGTATATGCATTTGGAATTGTTCTGTATGAATTGATGACTGGACAGT
TACCTTATTCAAACATCAACAACAGGGACCAGATAATTTTTATGGTGGGACGAGGATACCTGTCTCCAGA
TCTCAGTAAGGTACGGAGTAACTGTCCAAAAGCCATGAAGAGATTAATGGCAGAGTGCCTCAAAAAGAAA
AGAGATGAGAGACCACTCTTTCCCCAAATTCTCGCCTCTATTGAGCTGCTGGCCCGCTCATTGCCAAAAA
TTCACCGCAGTGCATCAGAATCCTCCTTGAATCGGGCTGGTTTCCAAACAGAGGATTTTAGTCTATATGC
TTGTGCTTCTCCAAAAACACCCATCCAGGCAGGGGGATATGGTGCGTTTCCTGTCCACTAG
